Addgene plasmid #128107: pCAG-HA-Nrxn1α-LNS3
Purpose: Express HA tagged Nrxn1α-LNS3
Depositing lab: Huda Zoghbi. Depositing organization: Baylor College of Medicine. Publication: Neurexophilin4 is a selectively expressed alpha-neurexin ligand that modulates specific cerebellar synapses and motor functions. Meng X, McGraw CM, Wang W, Jing J, Yeh SY, Wang L, Lopez J, Brown AM, Lin T, Chen W, Xue M, Sillitoe RV, Jiang X, Zoghbi HY. Elife. 2019 Sep 16;8. pii: 46773. doi: 10.7554/eLife.46773. PubMed 31524598.
Backbone
  Vector backbone: pCAGGS
  Backbone manufacturer: Addgene Plasmid #58266
  Backbone size w/o insert (bp): 4869
  Total vector size (bp): 5679
  Vector type: Mammalian Expression
Growth in bacteria
  Bacterial resistance: Ampicillin, 100 μg/mL
  Growth temperature: 37°C
  Growth strain: DH5alpha
  Copy number: Unknown
Gene/Insert
  Gene/Insert name: Nrxn1a-LNS3 (alt name: Nrxn1a LNS3 domain)
  Species: R. norvegicus (rat)
  Insert size (bp): 819
  Entrez Gene: Nrxn1 (a.k.a. Nrxn1b)
  Promoter: CAG
  Tag / fusion protein: HA (N terminal on insert)
  Cloning method: Ligation Independent Cloning
  Sequencing primers: 5′ pCAG-F (5'-GCAACGTGCTGGTTATTGTG-3'); 3′ Bglob-pA-R (5'-TTTTGGCAGAGGGAAAAAGA-3'); pCAG_rev_seq (5'-CAGCCACCACCTTCTGATAG-3')
Terms and licenses: Academic/Nonprofit Terms; Industry Terms: Not Available to Industry
How to cite: pCAG-HA-Nrxn1α-LNS3 was a gift from Huda Zoghbi (Addgene plasmid # 128107 ; http://n2t.net/addgene:128107 ; RRID:Addgene_128107)
