[The description below was written by a language model from this plasmid's Addgene catalogue record and pLannotate feature annotations shown in this document.]
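Description:
pCAG-HA-Nrxn1α-LNS3 is a mammalian expression plasmid built on the pCAGGS backbone for producing an HA-tagged fragment of rat neurexin-1α comprising its third LNS (laminin G-like) domain. It is propagated in E. coli through a high-copy ColE1/pUC-type origin and selected with ampicillin via the β-lactamase gene and its native promoter. Backbone remnants include lac promoter/operator and lacI fragments, as well as an SV40 origin of replication with an adjacent SV40 poly(A) signal. There is no annotated mammalian selection marker, so the plasmid appears suited to transient transfection.

Expression is driven by the CAG promoter, annotated here as its three components: the CMV immediate-early enhancer, the chicken β-actin promoter and a chimeric β-actin/β-globin intron, which together give strong, broadly active transcription in mammalian cells. The transcript ends at a rabbit β-globin polyadenylation signal, and the short HBB matches flanking the insert are likely β-globin sequences belonging to this cassette. The 819 bp insert contains a roughly 590 bp match to neurexin-1α, preceded by a short segment matching the start of neuroligin-1. That segment may supply a signal peptide for secretion, although the record does not say so. The N-terminal HA tag is listed in the catalogue fields but is not annotated; it may lie in the small gap between the neuroligin-1 and neurexin segments.

The two sequence records (5,609 and 5,613 nt) have equivalent feature layouts and are slightly shorter than the catalogued 5,679 bp. The associated study concerns neurexophilin-4 as an α-neurexin ligand, so this isolated-domain construct was probably used to map which neurexin domains mediate ligand binding, with the HA epitope allowing detection or pulldown.
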