Features (pLannotate 1.2.2; 20 found; start..end, strand, type, name):
    368..645     +  promoter       chicken β-actin promoter: No description available
    647..1664    +  intron         chimeric intron: chimera between introns from chicken β-actin and rabbit β-globin
   1662..1718    +  CDS            HBB (fragment): HBB_LEPEU - Experimental evidence at protein level: Swiss-Prot protein existence level 1. Involved in oxygen transport from the lung to the various peripheral tissues. From Lepus europaeus (European hare).
   1725..1761    +  misc_feature   MCS (fragment): multiple cloning site
   1768..1908    +  CDS            Nlgn1 (fragment): NLGN1_MOUSE - Also known as Kiaa1070. Experimental evidence at protein level: Swiss-Prot protein existence level 1. Cell surface protein involved in cell-cell-interactions via its interactions with neurexin family members. Plays a role in synapse function and synaptic signal transmission, and probably mediates its effects by recruiting and clustering other synaptic proteins. May promote the initial formation of synapses, but is not essential for this. In vitro, triggers the de novo formation of presynaptic structures. May be involved in specification of excitatory synapses. Required to maintai
   1933..2520    +  CDS            NRXN1 (fragment): NRX1A_HUMAN - Also known as KIAA0578. Experimental evidence at protein level: Swiss-Prot protein existence level 1. Cell surface protein involved in cell-cell-interactions, exocytosis of secretory granules and regulation of signal transmission. Function is isoform-specific. Alpha-type isoforms have a long N- terminus with six laminin G-like domains and play an important role in synaptic signal transmission. Alpha-type isoforms play a role in the regulation of calcium channel activity and Ca(2+)-triggered neurotransmitter release at synapses and at neuromuscular junctions. They play an importan
   2528..2611    +  CDS            HBB (fragment): HBB_PONPY - Experimental evidence at transcript level: Swiss-Prot protein existence level 2. Involved in oxygen transport from the lung to the various peripheral tissues. From Pongo pygmaeus (Bornean orangutan).
   2682..2737    +  polyA_signal   β-globin poly(A) signal: rabbit β-globin polyadenylation signal (Gil and Proudfoot, 1987)
   3122..3138    -  protein_bind   lac operator: The lac repressor binds to the lac operator to inhibit transcription in E. coli. This inhibition can be relieved by adding lactose or isopropyl-β-D-thiogalactopyranoside (IPTG). lac repressor encoded by lacI
   3146..3176    -  promoter       lac promoter: promoter for the E. coli lac operon
   3191..3212    -  protein_bind   CAP binding site: CAP binding activates transcription in the presence of cAMP. E. coli catabolite activator protein
   3225..3264    -  CDS            lacI (fragment): lac repressor; lacI; The lac repressor binds to the lac operator to inhibit transcription in E. coli. This inhibition can be relieved by adding lactose or isopropyl-β-D-thiogalactopyranoside (IPTG).
   3271..3293    +  promoter       SV40 promoter (fragment): SV40 enhancer and early promoter
   3317..3452    +  rep_origin     SV40 ori: SV40 origin of replication
   3472..3606    +  polyA_signal   SV40 poly(A) signal: SV40 polyadenylation signal
   3608..3662    -  CDS            lacI (fragment): lac repressor; lacI; The lac repressor binds to the lac operator to inhibit transcription in E. coli. This inhibition can be relieved by adding lactose or isopropyl-β-D-thiogalactopyranoside (IPTG).
   3845..4433    -  rep_origin     ori: high-copy-number ColE1/pMB1/pBR322/pUC origin of replication
   4604..5464    -  CDS            AmpR: β-lactamase; bla; confers resistance to ampicillin, carbenicillin, and related antibiotics
   5465..5569    -  promoter       AmpR promoter: bla
   5600..366     +  enhancer       CMV enhancer (across the origin): human cytomegalovirus immediate early enhancer
>Addgene plasmid #128107 | pCAG-HA-Nrxn1α-LNS3 | depositor full sequence | sequence record 245597 | Nrxn1a LSN3 domain
ACTAGTTATTAATAGTAATCAATTACGGGGTCATTAGTTCATAGCCCATATATGGAGTTCCGCGTTACAT
AACTTACGGTAAATGGCCCGCCTGGCTGACCGCCCAACGACCCCCGCCCATTGACGTCAATAATGACGTA
TGTTCCCATAGTAACGCCAATAGGGACTTTCCATTGACGTCAATGGGTGGAGTATTTACGGTAAACTGCC
CACTTGGCAGTACATCAAGTGTATCATATGCCAAGTACGCCCCCTATTGACGTCAATGACGGTAAATGGC
CCGCCTGGCATTATGCCCAGTACATGACCTTATGGGACTTTCCTACTTGGCAGTACATCTACGTATTAGT
CATCGCTATTACCATGGTCGAGGTGAGCCCCACGTTCTGCTTCACTCTCCCCATCTCCCCCCCCTCCCCA
CCCCCAATTTTGTATTTATTTATTTTTTAATTATTTTGTGCAGCGATGGGGGCGGGGGGGGGGGGGGGGC
GCGCGCCAGGCGGGGCGGGGCGGGGCGAGGGGCGGGGCGGGGCGAGGCGGAGAGGTGCGGCGGCAGCCAA
TCAGAGCGGCGCGCTCCGAAAGTTTCCTTTTATGGCGAGGCGGCGGCGGCGGCGGCCCTATAAAAAGCGA
AGCGCGCGGCGGGCGGGGAGTCGCTGCGACGCTGCCTTCGCCCCGTGCCCCGCTCCGCCGCCGCCTCGCG
CCGCCCGCCCCGGCTCTGACTGACCGCGTTACTCCCACAGGTGAGCGGGCGGGACGGCCCTTCTCCTCCG
GGCTGTAATTAGCGCTTGGTTTAATGACGGCTTGTTTCTTTTCTGTGGCTGCGTGAAAGCCTTGAGGGGC
TCCGGGAGGGCCCTTTGTGCGGGGGGAGCGGCTCGGGGGGTGCGTGCGTGTGTGTGTGCGTGGGGAGCGC
CGCGTGCGGCTCCGCGCTGCCCGGCGGCTGTGAGCGCTGCGGGCGCGGCGCGGGGCTTTGTGCGCTCCGC
AGTGTGCGCGAGGGGAGCGCGGCCGGGGGCGGTGCCCCGCGGTGCGGGGGGGGCTGCGAGGGGAACAAAG
GCTGCGTGCGGGGTGTGTGCGTGGGGGGGTGAGCAGGGGGTGTGGGCGCGTCGGTCGGGCTGCAACCCCC
CCTGCACCCCCCTCCCCGAGTTGCTGAGCACGGCCCGGCTTCGGGTGCGGGGCTCCGTACGGGGCGTGGC
GCGGGGCTCGCCGTGCCGGGCGGGGGGTGGCGGCAGGTGGGGGTGCCGGGCGGGGCGGGGCCGCCTCGGG
CCGGGGAGGGCTCGGGGGAGGGGCGCGGCGGCCCCCGGAGCGCCGGCGGCTGTCGAGGCGCGGCGAGCCG
CAGCCATTGCCTTTTATGGTAATCGTGCGAGAGGGCGCAGGGACTTCCTTTGTCCCAAATCTGTGCGGAG
CCGAAATCTGGGAGGCGCCGCCGCACCCCCTCTAGCGGGCGCGGGGCGAAGCGGTGCGGCGCCGGCAGGA
AGGAAATGGGCGGGGAGGGCCTTCGTGCGTCGCCGCGCCGCCGTCCCCTTCTCCCTCTCCAGCCTCGGGG
CTGTCCGCGGGGGGACGGCTGCCTTCGGGGGGGACGGGGCAGGGCGGGGTTCGGCTTCTGGCGTGTGACC
GGCGGCTCTAGAGCCTCTGCTAACCATGTTCATGCCTTCTTCTTTTTCCTACAGCTCCTGGGCAACGTGC
TGGTTATTGTGCTGTCTCATCATTTTGGCAAAGAATTCGCGGCCGCTAGCGCTACCGGACTCAGATCTCG
AGCTCAAGCTTGGGACCATGGCACTTCCCAGATGCATGTGGCCAAATTATGTTTGGAGAGCTATGATGGC
ATGTGTGGTCCACAGGGGATCCGGTGCCCCATTGACTCTCTGCTTGTTGGGATGTTTGCTACAGACTTTT
CACGTACTCTCTCAAAAGTATCCATACGACGTTCCGGACTACGCAACTAGTGACCCAATCACTTTTGAGA
CCCCGGAATCTTTCATTTCTTTGCCTAAGTGGAATGCAAAGAAAACAGGCTCAATATCATTTGATTTCCG
TACAACGGAGCCAAATGGCCTCATCTTGTTTAGCCATGGCAAGCCAAGACATCAGAAGGATGCCAAGCAC
CCGCAGATGATTAAGGTTGACTTTTTTGCTATTGAAATGCTGGATGGCCACTTGTACCTCCTCTTAGACA
TGGGATCAGGTACTATAAAAATCAAAGCCCTTCAGAAGAAAGTCAATGATGGAGAATGGTATCACGTGGA
TTTCCAGCGAGATGGACGGTCAGGTACCATTTCTGTCAACACACTTCGTACTCCCTACACAGCTCCCGGT
GAGAGTGAGATCCTAGACCTCGATGATGAGTTGTATCTGGGTGGCTTGCCAGAAAATAAGGCTGGCCTGG
TCTTCCCCACTGAGGTGTGGACTGCTCTGCTCAACTATGGCTACGTAGGCTGCATCCGGGATCTATTCAT
TGATGGCCAGAGCAAAGATATCCGGCAGATGGCGGAAATTCAGAGTACTGCTGGAGTGAAGCCATCCTGC
TAACCGGGGAGCTCAATTCACTCCTCAGGTGCAGGCTGCCTATCAGAAGGTGGTGGCTGGTGTGGCCAAT
GCCCTGGCTCACAAATACCACTGAGATCTTTTTCCCTCTGCCAAAAATTATGGGGACATCATGAAGCCCC
TTGAGCATCTGACTTCTGGCTAATAAAGGAAATTTATTTTCATTGCAATAGTGTGTTGGAATTTTTTGTG
TCTCTCACTCGGAAGGACATATGGGAGGGCAAATCATTTAAAACATCAGAATGAGTATTTGGTTTAGAGT
TTGGCAACATATGCCCATATGCTGGCTGCCATGAACAAAGGTTGGCTATAAAGAGGTCATCAGTATATGA
AACAGCCCCCTGCTGTCCATTCCTTATTCCATAGAAAAGCCTTGACTTGAGGTTAGATTTTTTTTATATT
TTGTTTTGTGTTATTTTTTTCTTTAACATCCCTAAAATTTTCCTTACATGTTTTACTAGCCAGATTTTTC
CTCCTCTCCTGACTACTCCCAGTCATAGCTGTCCCTCTTCTCTTATGGAGATCCCTCGACCTGCAGCCCA
AGCTTGGCGTAATCATGGTCATAGCTGTTTCCTGTGTGAAATTGTTATCCGCTCACAATTCCACACAACA
TACGAGCCGGAAGCATAAAGTGTAAAGCCTGGGGTGCCTAATGAGTGAGCTAACTCACATTAATTGCGTT
GCGCTCACTGCCCGCTTTCCAGTCGGGAAACCTGTCGTGCCAGCGGATCCGCATCTCAATTAGTCAGCAA
CCATAGTCCCGCCCCTAACTCCGCCCATCCCGCCCCTAACTCCGCCCAGTTCCGCCCATTCTCCGCCCCA
TGGCTGACTAATTTTTTTTATTTATGCAGAGGCCGAGGCCGCCTCGGCCTCTGAGCTATTCCAGAAGTAG
TGAGGAGGCTTTTTTGGAGGCCTAGGCTTTTGCAAAAAGCTAACTTGTTTATTGCAGCTTATAATGGTTA
CAAATAAAGCAATAGCATCACAAATTTCACAAATAAAGCATTTTTTTCACTGCATTCTAGTTGTGGTTTG
TCCAAACTCATCAATGTATCTTATCATGTCTGGATCCGCTGCATTAATGAATCGGCCAACGCGCGGGGAG
AGGCGGTTTGCGTATTGGGCGCTCTTCCGCTTCCTCGCTCACTGACTCGCTGCGCTCGGTCGTTCGGCTG
CGGCGAGCGGTATCAGCTCACTCAAAGGCGGTAATACGGTTATCCACAGAATCAGGGGATAACGCAGGAA
AGAACATGTGAGCAAAAGGCCAGCAAAAGGCCAGGAACCGTAAAAAGGCCGCGTTGCTGGCGTTTTTCCA
TAGGCTCCGCCCCCCTGACGAGCATCACAAAAATCGACGCTCAAGTCAGAGGTGGCGAAACCCGACAGGA
CTATAAAGATACCAGGCGTTTCCCCCTGGAAGCTCCCTCGTGCGCTCTCCTGTTCCGACCCTGCCGCTTA
CCGGATACCTGTCCGCCTTTCTCCCTTCGGGAAGCGTGGCGCTTTCTCATAGCTCACGCTGTAGGTATCT
CAGTTCGGTGTAGGTCGTTCGCTCCAAGCTGGGCTGTGTGCACGAACCCCCCGTTCAGCCCGACCGCTGC
GCCTTATCCGGTAACTATCGTCTTGAGTCCAACCCGGTAAGACACGACTTATCGCCACTGGCAGCAGCCA
CTGGTAACAGGATTAGCAGAGCGAGGTATGTAGGCGGTGCTACAGAGTTCTTGAAGTGGTGGCCTAACTA
CGGCTACACTAGAAGAACAGTATTTGGTATCTGCGCTCTGCTGAAGCCAGTTACCTTCGGAAAAAGAGTT
GGTAGCTCTTGATCCGGCAAACAAACCACCGCTGGTAGCGGTGGTTTTTTTGTTTGCAAGCAGCAGATTA
CGCGCAGAAAAAAAGGATCTCAAGAAGATCCTTTGATCTTTTCTACGGGGTCTGACGCTCAGTGGAACGA
AAACTCACGTTAAGGGATTTTGGTCATGAGATTATCAAAAAGGATCTTCACCTAGATCCTTTTAAATTAA
AAATGAAGTTTTAAATCAATCTAAAGTATATATGAGTAAACTTGGTCTGACAGTTACCAATGCTTAATCA
GTGAGGCACCTATCTCAGCGATCTGTCTATTTCGTTCATCCATAGTTGCCTGACTCCCCGTCGTGTAGAT
AACTACGATACGGGAGGGCTTACCATCTGGCCCCAGTGCTGCAATGATACCGCGAGACCCACGCTCACCG
GCTCCAGATTTATCAGCAATAAACCAGCCAGCCGGAAGGGCCGAGCGCAGAAGTGGTCCTGCAACTTTAT
CCGCCTCCATCCAGTCTATTAATTGTTGCCGGGAAGCTAGAGTAAGTAGTTCGCCAGTTAATAGTTTGCG
CAACGTTGTTGCCATTGCTACAGGCATCGTGGTGTCACGCTCGTCGTTTGGTATGGCTTCATTCAGCTCC
GGTTCCCAACGATCAAGGCGAGTTACATGATCCCCCATGTTGTGCAAAAAAGCGGTTAGCTCCTTCGGTC
CTCCGATCGTTGTCAGAAGTAAGTTGGCCGCAGTGTTATCACTCATGGTTATGGCAGCACTGCATAATTC
TCTTACTGTCATGCCATCCGTAAGATGCTTTTCTGTGACTGGTGAGTACTCAACCAAGTCATTCTGAGAA
TAGTGTATGCGGCGACCGAGTTGCTCTTGCCCGGCGTCAATACGGGATAATACCGCGCCACATAGCAGAA
CTTTAAAAGTGCTCATCATTGGAAAACGTTCTTCGGGGCGAAAACTCTCAAGGATCTTACCGCTGTTGAG
ATCCAGTTCGATGTAACCCACTCGTGCACCCAACTGATCTTCAGCATCTTTTACTTTCACCAGCGTTTCT
GGGTGAGCAAAAACAGGAAGGCAAAATGCCGCAAAAAAGGGAATAAGGGCGACACGGAAATGTTGAATAC
TCATACTCTTCCTTTTTCAATATTATTGAAGCATTTATCAGGGTTATTGTCTCATGAGCGGATACATATT
TGAATGTATTTAGAAAAATAAACAAATAGGGGTTCCGCGCACATTTCCCCGAAAAGTGCCACCTGGGTCG
ACATTGATTATTG
