Features (pLannotate 1.2.2; 20 found; start..end, strand, type, name):
      1..380     +  enhancer       CMV enhancer: human cytomegalovirus immediate early enhancer
    382..659     +  promoter       chicken β-actin promoter: No description available
    660..1676    +  intron         chimeric intron: chimera between introns from chicken β-actin and rabbit β-globin
   1674..1730    +  CDS            HBB (fragment): HBB_LEPEU - Experimental evidence at protein level: Swiss-Prot protein existence level 1. Involved in oxygen transport from the lung to the various peripheral tissues. From Lepus europaeus (European hare).
   1738..1772    +  misc_feature   MCS (fragment): multiple cloning site
   1779..1919    +  CDS            Nlgn1 (fragment): NLGN1_MOUSE - Also known as Kiaa1070. Experimental evidence at protein level: Swiss-Prot protein existence level 1. Cell surface protein involved in cell-cell-interactions via its interactions with neurexin family members. Plays a role in synapse function and synaptic signal transmission, and probably mediates its effects by recruiting and clustering other synaptic proteins. May promote the initial formation of synapses, but is not essential for this. In vitro, triggers the de novo formation of presynaptic structures. May be involved in specification of excitatory synapses. Required to maintai
   1944..2531    +  CDS            NRXN1 (fragment): NRX1A_HUMAN - Also known as KIAA0578. Experimental evidence at protein level: Swiss-Prot protein existence level 1. Cell surface protein involved in cell-cell-interactions, exocytosis of secretory granules and regulation of signal transmission. Function is isoform-specific. Alpha-type isoforms have a long N- terminus with six laminin G-like domains and play an important role in synaptic signal transmission. Alpha-type isoforms play a role in the regulation of calcium channel activity and Ca(2+)-triggered neurotransmitter release at synapses and at neuromuscular junctions. They play an importan
   2538..2621    +  CDS            HBB (fragment): HBB_PONPY - Experimental evidence at transcript level: Swiss-Prot protein existence level 2. Involved in oxygen transport from the lung to the various peripheral tissues. From Pongo pygmaeus (Bornean orangutan).
   2692..2747    +  polyA_signal   β-globin poly(A) signal: rabbit β-globin polyadenylation signal (Gil and Proudfoot, 1987)
   3132..3148    -  protein_bind   lac operator: The lac repressor binds to the lac operator to inhibit transcription in E. coli. This inhibition can be relieved by adding lactose or isopropyl-β-D-thiogalactopyranoside (IPTG). lac repressor encoded by lacI
   3156..3186    -  promoter       lac promoter: promoter for the E. coli lac operon
   3201..3222    -  protein_bind   CAP binding site: CAP binding activates transcription in the presence of cAMP. E. coli catabolite activator protein
   3235..3274    -  CDS            lacI (fragment): lac repressor; lacI; The lac repressor binds to the lac operator to inhibit transcription in E. coli. This inhibition can be relieved by adding lactose or isopropyl-β-D-thiogalactopyranoside (IPTG).
   3281..3303    +  promoter       SV40 promoter (fragment): SV40 enhancer and early promoter
   3327..3462    +  rep_origin     SV40 ori: SV40 origin of replication
   3482..3616    +  polyA_signal   SV40 poly(A) signal: SV40 polyadenylation signal
   3618..3672    -  CDS            lacI (fragment): lac repressor; lacI; The lac repressor binds to the lac operator to inhibit transcription in E. coli. This inhibition can be relieved by adding lactose or isopropyl-β-D-thiogalactopyranoside (IPTG).
   3855..4443    -  rep_origin     ori: high-copy-number ColE1/pMB1/pBR322/pUC origin of replication
   4614..5474    -  CDS            AmpR: β-lactamase; bla; confers resistance to ampicillin, carbenicillin, and related antibiotics
   5475..5579    -  promoter       AmpR promoter: bla
>Addgene plasmid #128107 | pCAG-HA-Nrxn1α-LNS3 | addgene full sequence | sequence record 248765 | Addgene NGS Result
GACATTGATTATTGACTAGTTATTAATAGTAATCAATTACGGGGTCATTAGTTCATAGCCCATATATGGA
GTTCCGCGTTACATAACTTACGGTAAATGGCCCGCCTGGCTGACCGCCCAACGACCCCCGCCCATTGACG
TCAATAATGACGTATGTTCCCATAGTAACGCCAATAGGGACTTTCCATTGACGTCAATGGGTGGAGTATT
TACGGTAAACTGCCCACTTGGCAGTACATCAAGTGTATCATATGCCAAGTACGCCCCCTATTGACGTCAA
TGACGGTAAATGGCCCGCCTGGCATTATGCCCAGTACATGACCTTATGGGACTTTCCTACTTGGCAGTAC
ATCTACGTATTAGTCATCGCTATTACCATGGTCGAGGTGAGCCCCACGTTCTGCTTCACTCTCCCCATCT
CCCCCCCCTCCCCACCCCCAATTTTGTATTTATTTATTTTTTAATTATTTTGTGCAGCGATGGGGGCGGG
GGGGGGGGGGGGGCGCGCGCCAGGCGGGGCGGGGCGGGGCGAGGGGCGGGGCGGGGCGAGGCGGAGAGGT
GCGGCGGCAGCCAATCAGAGCGGCGCGCTCCGAAAGTTTCCTTTTATGGCGAGGCGGCGGCGGCGGCGGC
CCTATAAAAAGCGAAGCGCGCGGCGGGCGGGAGTCGCTGCGCGCTGCCTTCGCCCCGTGCCCCGCTCCGC
CGCCGCCTCGCGCCGCCCGCCCCGGCTCTGACTGACCGCGTTACTCCCACAGGTGAGCGGGCGGGACGGC
CCTTCTCCTCCGGGCTGTAATTAGCGCTTGGTTTAATGACGGCTTGTTTCTTTTCTGTGGCTGCGTGAAA
GCCTTGAGGGGCTCCGGGAGGGCCCTTTGTGCGGGGGGAGCGGCTCGGGGGGTGCGTGCGTGTGTGTGTG
CGTGGGGAGCGCCGCGTGCGGCTCCGCGCTGCCCGGCGGCTGTGAGCGCTGCGGGCGCGGCGCGGGGCTT
TGTGCGCTCCGCAGTGTGCGCGAGGGGAGCGCGGCCGGGGGCGGTGCCCCGCGGTGCGGGGGGGGCTGCG
AGGGGAACAAAGGCTGCGTGCGGGGTGTGTGCGTGGGGGGGTGAGCAGGGGGTGTGGGCGCGTCGGTCGG
GCTGCAACCCCCCCTGCACCCCCCTCCCCGAGTTGCTGAGCACGGCCCGGCTTCGGGTGCGGGGCTCCGT
ACGGGGCGTGGCGCGGGGCTCGCCGTGCCGGGCGGGGGGTGGCGGCAGGTGGGGGTGCCGGGCGGGGCGG
GGCCGCCTCGGGCCGGGGAGGGCTCGGGGGAGGGGCGCGGCGGCCCCCGGAGCGCCGGCGGCTGTCGAGG
CGCGGCGAGCCGCAGCCATTGCCTTTTATGGTAATCGTGCGAGAGGGCGCAGGGACTTCCTTTGTCCCAA
ATCTGTGCGGAGCCGAAATCTGGGAGGCGCCGCCGCACCCCCTCTAGCGGGCGCGGGGCGAAGCGGTGCG
GCGCCGGCAGGAAGGAAATGGGCGGGGAGGGCCTTCGTGCGTCGCCGCGCCGCCGTCCCCTTCTCCCTCT
CCAGCCTCGGGGCTGTCCGCGGGGGGACGGCTGCCTTCGGGGGGGACGGGGCAGGGCGGGGTTCGGCTTC
TGGCGTGTGACCGGCGGCTCTAGAGCCTCTGCTAACCATGTTCATGCCTTCTTCTTTTTCCTACAGCTCC
TGGGCAACGTGCTGGTTATTGTGCTGTCTCATCATTTTGGCAAAGAATTCGCGGCCGTAGCGCTACCGGA
CTCAGATCTCGAGCTCAAGCTTGGGACCATGGCACTTCCCAGATGCATGTGGCCAAATTATGTTTGGAGA
GCTATGATGGCATGTGTGGTCCACAGGGGATCCGGTGCCCCATTGACTCTCTGCTTGTTGGGATGTTTGC
TACAGACTTTTCACGTACTCTCTCAAAAGTATCCATACGACGTTCCGGACTACGCAACTAGTGACCCAAT
CACTTTTGAGACCCCGGAATCTTTCATTTCTTTGCCTAAGTGGAATGCAAAGAAAACAGGCTCAATATCA
TTTGATTTCCGTACAACGGAGCCAAATGGCCTCATCTTGTTTAGCCATGGCAAGCCAAGACATCAGAAGG
ATGCCAAGCACCCGCAGATGATTAAGGTTGACTTTTTTGCTATTGAAATGCTGGATGGCCACTTGTACCT
CCTCTTAGACATGGGATCAGGTACTATAAAAATCAAAGCCCTTCAGAAGAAAGTCAATGATGGAGAATGG
TATCACGTGGATTTCCAGCGAGATGGACGGTCAGGTACCATTTCTGTCAACACACTTCGTACTCCCTACA
CAGCTCCCGGTGAGAGTGAGATCCTAGACCTCGATGATGAGTTGTATCTGGGTGGCTTGCCAGAAAATAA
GGCTGGCCTGGTCTTCCCCACTGAGGTGTGGACTGCTCTGCTCAACTATGGCTACGTAGGCTGCATCCGG
GATCTATTCATTGATGGCCAGAGCAAAGATATCCGGCAGATGGCGGAAATTCAGAGTACTGCTGGAGTGA
AGCCATCCTGCTAACCGGGAGCTCAATTCACTCCTCAGGTGCAGGCTGCCTATCAGAAGGTGGTGGCTGG
TGTGGCCAATGCCCTGGCTCACAAATACCACTGAGATCTTTTTCCCTCTGCCAAAAATTATGGGGACATC
ATGAAGCCCCTTGAGCATCTGACTTCTGGCTAATAAAGGAAATTTATTTTCATTGCAATAGTGTGTTGGA
ATTTTTTGTGTCTCTCACTCGGAAGGACATATGGGAGGGCAAATCATTTAAAACATCAGAATGAGTATTT
GGTTTAGAGTTTGGCAACATATGCCCATATGCTGGCTGCCATGAACAAAGGTTGGCTATAAAGAGGTCAT
CAGTATATGAAACAGCCCCCTGCTGTCCATTCCTTATTCCATAGAAAAGCCTTGACTTGAGGTTAGATTT
TTTTTATATTTTGTTTTGTGTTATTTTTTTCTTTAACATCCCTAAAATTTTCCTTACATGTTTTACTAGC
CAGATTTTTCCTCCTCTCCTGACTACTCCCAGTCATAGCTGTCCCTCTTCTCTTATGGAGATCCCTCGAC
CTGCAGCCCAAGCTTGGCGTAATCATGGTCATAGCTGTTTCCTGTGTGAAATTGTTATCCGCTCACAATT
CCACACAACATACGAGCCGGAAGCATAAAGTGTAAAGCCTGGGGTGCCTAATGAGTGAGCTAACTCACAT
TAATTGCGTTGCGCTCACTGCCCGCTTTCCAGTCGGGAAACCTGTCGTGCCAGCGGATCCGCATCTCAAT
TAGTCAGCAACCATAGTCCCGCCCCTAACTCCGCCCATCCCGCCCCTAACTCCGCCCAGTTCCGCCCATT
CTCCGCCCCATGGCTGACTAATTTTTTTTATTTATGCAGAGGCCGAGGCCGCCTCGGCCTCTGAGCTATT
CCAGAAGTAGTGAGGAGGCTTTTTTGGAGGCCTAGGCTTTTGCAAAAAGCTAACTTGTTTATTGCAGCTT
ATAATGGTTACAAATAAAGCAATAGCATCACAAATTTCACAAATAAAGCATTTTTTTCACTGCATTCTAG
TTGTGGTTTGTCCAAACTCATCAATGTATCTTATCATGTCTGGATCCGCTGCATTAATGAATCGGCCAAC
GCGCGGGGAGAGGCGGTTTGCGTATTGGGCGCTCTTCCGCTTCCTCGCTCACTGACTCGCTGCGCTCGGT
CGTTCGGCTGCGGCGAGCGGTATCAGCTCACTCAAAGGCGGTAATACGGTTATCCACAGAATCAGGGGAT
AACGCAGGAAAGAACATGTGAGCAAAAGGCCAGCAAAAGGCCAGGAACCGTAAAAAGGCCGCGTTGCTGG
CGTTTTTCCATAGGCTCCGCCCCCCTGACGAGCATCACAAAAATCGACGCTCAAGTCAGAGGTGGCGAAA
CCCGACAGGACTATAAAGATACCAGGCGTTTCCCCCTGGAAGCTCCCTCGTGCGCTCTCCTGTTCCGACC
CTGCCGCTTACCGGATACCTGTCCGCCTTTCTCCCTTCGGGAAGCGTGGCGCTTTCTCATAGCTCACGCT
GTAGGTATCTCAGTTCGGTGTAGGTCGTTCGCTCCAAGCTGGGCTGTGTGCACGAACCCCCCGTTCAGCC
CGACCGCTGCGCCTTATCCGGTAACTATCGTCTTGAGTCCAACCCGGTAAGACACGACTTATCGCCACTG
GCAGCAGCCACTGGTAACAGGATTAGCAGAGCGAGGTATGTAGGCGGTGCTACAGAGTTCTTGAAGTGGT
GGCCTAACTACGGCTACACTAGAAGAACAGTATTTGGTATCTGCGCTCTGCTGAAGCCAGTTACCTTCGG
AAAAAGAGTTGGTAGCTCTTGATCCGGCAAACAAACCACCGCTGGTAGCGGTGGTTTTTTTGTTTGCAAG
CAGCAGATTACGCGCAGAAAAAAAGGATCTCAAGAAGATCCTTTGATCTTTTCTACGGGGTCTGACGCTC
AGTGGAACGAAAACTCACGTTAAGGGATTTTGGTCATGAGATTATCAAAAAGGATCTTCACCTAGATCCT
TTTAAATTAAAAATGAAGTTTTAAATCAATCTAAAGTATATATGAGTAAACTTGGTCTGACAGTTACCAA
TGCTTAATCAGTGAGGCACCTATCTCAGCGATCTGTCTATTTCGTTCATCCATAGTTGCCTGACTCCCCG
TCGTGTAGATAACTACGATACGGGAGGGCTTACCATCTGGCCCCAGTGCTGCAATGATACCGCGAGACCC
ACGCTCACCGGCTCCAGATTTATCAGCAATAAACCAGCCAGCCGGAAGGGCCGAGCGCAGAAGTGGTCCT
GCAACTTTATCCGCCTCCATCCAGTCTATTAATTGTTGCCGGGAAGCTAGAGTAAGTAGTTCGCCAGTTA
ATAGTTTGCGCAACGTTGTTGCCATTGCTACAGGCATCGTGGTGTCACGCTCGTCGTTTGGTATGGCTTC
ATTCAGCTCCGGTTCCCAACGATCAAGGCGAGTTACATGATCCCCCATGTTGTGCAAAAAAGCGGTTAGC
TCCTTCGGTCCTCCGATCGTTGTCAGAAGTAAGTTGGCCGCAGTGTTATCACTCATGGTTATGGCAGCAC
TGCATAATTCTCTTACTGTCATGCCATCCGTAAGATGCTTTTCTGTGACTGGTGAGTACTCAACCAAGTC
ATTCTGAGAATAGTGTATGCGGCGACCGAGTTGCTCTTGCCCGGCGTCAATACGGGATAATACCGCGCCA
CATAGCAGAACTTTAAAAGTGCTCATCATTGGAAAACGTTCTTCGGGGCGAAAACTCTCAAGGATCTTAC
CGCTGTTGAGATCCAGTTCGATGTAACCCACTCGTGCACCCAACTGATCTTCAGCATCTTTTACTTTCAC
CAGCGTTTCTGGGTGAGCAAAAACAGGAAGGCAAAATGCCGCAAAAAAGGGAATAAGGGCGACACGGAAA
TGTTGAATACTCATACTCTTCCTTTTTCAATATTATTGAAGCATTTATCAGGGTTATTGTCTCATGAGCG
GATACATATTTGAATGTATTTAGAAAAATAAACAAATAGGGGTTCCGCGCACATTTCCCCGAAAAGTGCC
ACCTGGGTC
